>Addgene plasmid #175523 | pcDNA5/FRT/TO_LAMP1-HaloTag11-T2A-Tomn20-HaloTag9 | addgene full sequence | sequence record 343758 | Addgene NGS Result
CCGAAAAGTGCCACCTGACGTCGACGGATCGGGAGATCTCCCGATCCCCTATGGTGCACTCTCAGTACAA
TCTGCTCTGATGCCGCATAGTTAAGCCAGTATCTGCTCCCTGCTTGTGTGTTGGAGGTCGCTGAGTAGTG
CGCGAGCAAAATTTAAGCTACAACAAGGCAAGGCTTGACCGACAATTGCATGAAGAATCTGCTTAGGGTT
AGGCGTTTTGCGCTGCTTCGCGATGTACGGGCCAGATATACGCGTTGACATTGATTATTGACTAGTTATT
AATAGTAATCAATTACGGGGTCATTAGTTCATAGCCCATATATGGAGTTCCGCGTTACATAACTTACGGT
AAATGGCCCGCCTGGCTGACCGCCCAACGACCCCCGCCCATTGACGTCAATAATGACGTATGTTCCCATA
GTAACGCCAATAGGGACTTTCCATTGACGTCAATGGGTGGAGTATTTACGGTAAACTGCCCACTTGGCAG
TACATCAAGTGTATCATATGCCAAGTACGCCCCCTATTGACGTCAATGACGGTAAATGGCCCGCCTGGCA
TTATGCCCAGTACATGACCTTATGGGACTTTCCTACTTGGCAGTACATCTACGTATTAGTCATCGCTATT
ACCATGGTGATGCGGTTTTGGCAGTACATCAATGGGCGTGGATAGCGGTTTGACTCACGGGGATTTCCAA
GTCTCCACCCCATTGACGTCAATGGGAGTTTGTTTTGGCACCAAAATCAACGGGACTTTCCAAAATGTCG
TAACAACTCCGCCCCATTGACGCAAATGGGCGGTAGGCGTGTACGGTGGGAGGTCTATATAAGCAGAGCT
CTCCCTATCAGTGATAGAGATCTCCCTATCAGTGATAGAGATCGTCGACGAGCTCGTTTAGTGAACCGTC
AGATCGCCTGGAGACGCCATCCACGCTGTTTTGACCTCCATAGAAGACACCGGGACCGATCCAGCCTCCG
GACTCTAGCGTTTAAACTTAAGCTTGGTACCGAGCTCGGATCCACTAGTCCAGTGTGGTGGAATTCTGCA
GATATCCAGCAACCATGGCGGCCCCCGGCAGCGCCCGGCGACCCCTGCTGCTGCTACTGCTGTTGCTGCT
GCTCGGCCTCATGCATTGTGCGTCAGCAGCAATGTTTATGGTGAAAAATGGCAACGGGACCGCGTGCATA
ATGGCCAACTTCTCTGCTGCCTTCTCAGTGAACTACGACACCAAGAGTGGCCCTAAGAACATGACCTTTG
ACCTGCCATCAGATGCCACAGTGGTGCTCAACCGCAGCTCCTGTGGAAAAGAGAACACTTCTGACCCCAG
TCTCGTGATTGCTTTTGGAAGAGGACATACACTCACTCTCAATTTCACGAGAAATGCAACACGTTACAGC
GTCCAGCTCATGAGTTTTGTTTATAACTTGTCAGACACACACCTTTTCCCCAATGCGAGCTCCAAAGAAA
TCAAGACTGTGGAATCTATAACTGACATCAGGGCAGATATAGATAAAAAATACAGATGTGTTAGTGGCAC
CCAGGTCCACATGAACAACGTGACCGTAACGCTCCATGATGCCACCATCCAGGCGTACCTTTCCAACAGC
AGCTTCAGCAGGGGAGAGACACGCTGTGAACAAGACAGGCCTTCCCCAACCACAGCGCCCCCTGCGCCAC
CCAGCCCCTCGCCCTCACCCGTGCCCAAGAGCCCCTCTGTGGACAAGTACAACGTGAGCGGCACCAACGG
GACCTGCCTGCTGGCCAGCATGGGGCTGCAGCTGAACCTCACCTATGAGAGGAAGGACAACACGACGGTG
ACAAGGCTTCTCAACATCAACCCCAACAAGACCTCGGCCAGCGGGAGCTGCGGCGCCCACCTGGTGACTC
TGGAGCTGCACAGCGAGGGCACCACCGTCCTGCTCTTCCAGTTCGGGATGAATGCAAGTTCTAGCCGGTT
TTTCCTACAAGGAATCCAGTTGAATACAATTCTTCCTGACGCCAGAGACCCCGCCTTTAAAGCTGCCAAC
GGCTCCCTGCGAGCGCTGCAGGCCACAGTCGGCAATTCCTACAAGTGCAACGCGGAGGAGCACGTCCGTG
TCACGAAGGCGTTTTCAGTCAATATATTCAAAGTGTGGGTCCAGGCTTTCAAGGTGGAAGGTGGCCAGTT
TGGCTCTGTGGAGGAGTGTCTGCTGGACGAGAACAGCATGCTGATCCCCATCGCTGTGGGTGGTGCCCTG
GCGGGGCTGGTCCTCATCGTCCTCATCGCCTACCTCGTCGGCAGGAAGAGGAGTCACGCAGGCTACCAGA
CTATCGGCTCCACCGGCTCCACAGGCTCCACCGGCGCGGTCGACGGTACCGCGGGCCCGGGATCCATCGC
CACCGGATCCGAAATCGGTACTGGCTTTCCATTCGACCCCCATTATGTGGAAGTCCTGGGCGAGCGCATG
CACTACGTCGATGTTGGTCCGCGCGATGGCACCCCTGTGCTGTTCCTGCACGGTAACCCGACCTCCTCCT
ACGTGTGGCGCAACATCATCCCGCATGTTGCACCGACCCATCGCTGCATTGCTCCAGACCTGATCGGTAT
GGGCAAATCCGACAAACCAGACCTGGGTTATTTCTTCGACGACCACGTCCGCTTCATGGATGCCTTCATC
GAAGCCCTGGGTCTGGAAGAGGTCGTCCTGGTCATTCACGACTGGGGCTCCGCTCTGGGTTTCCACTGGG
CCAAGCGCAATCCAGAGCGCGTCAAAGGTATTGCATTTATGGAGTTCATCCGCCCTATCCCGACCTGGGA
CGAATGGCCAGAATTTGCCCGCGAGACCTTCCAGGCCTTCCGCACCACCGACGTCGGCCGCAAGCTGATC
ATCGATCAGAACGTTTTTATCGAGGGTACGCTGCCGTGGGGTGTCGTCCGCCCGCTGACTGAAGTCGAGA
TGGACCATTACCGCGAGCCGTTCCTGAATCCTGTTGACCGCGAGCCACTGTGGCGCTTCCCAAACGAGCT
GCCAATCGCCGGTGAGCCAGCGAACATCGTCGCGCTGGTCGAAGAATACATGGACTGGCTGCACCAGTCC
CCTGTCCCGAAGCTGCTGTTCTGGGGCACCCCAGGCGTTCTGATCCCACCGGCCGAAGCCGCTCGCCTGG
CCAAAAGCCTGCCTAACTGCAAGGCTGTGGACATCGGCCCGGGTCTGAATCTGCTGCAAGAAGACAACCC
GGACCTGATCGGCAGCGAGATCGCGCGCTGGCTGTCTACTCTGGAGATTTCCGGTGGCCGCGGCAGTGGA
GAGGGCAGAGGAAGTCTGCTAACATGCGGTGACGTCGAGGAGAATCCTGGCCCAATGGTGGGTCGGAACA
GCGCCATCGCCGCCGGTGTATGCGGGGCCCTTTTCATTGGGTACTGCATCTACTTCGACCGCAAAAGACG
AAGTGACCCCAACTTCAAGAACAGGCTTCGAGAACGAAGAAAGAAACAGAAGCTTGCCAAGGAGAGAGCT
GGGCTTTCCAAGTTACCTGACCTTAAAGATGCTGAAGCTGTTCAGAAGTTCTTCCTTGAAGAAATACAGC
TTGGTGAAGAGTTACTAGCTCAAGGTGAATATGAGAAGGGCGTAGACCATCTGACAAATGCAATTGCTGT
GTGTGGACAGCCACAGCAGTTACTGCAGGTCTTACAGCAAACTCTTCCACCACCAGTGTTCCAGATGCTT
CTGACTAAGCTCCCAACAATTAGTCAGAGAATTGTAAGTGCTCAGAGCTTGGCTGAAGATGATGTGGAAG
GCGGTAGCGGGGATCCACCGGTCGCCACCGAGATTGGCACAGGGTTTCCCTTTGACCCTCATTACGTTGA
GGTGCTGGGTGAGAGGATGCACTATGTCGATGTGGGACCCCGTGATGGCACACCTGTGCTGTTTCTCCAT
GGCAATCCTACCAGCTCCTATGTGTGGAGGAACATCATACCGCATGTGGCTCCAACGCACCGATGTATCG
CACCAGATCTGATCGGGATGGGAAAGAGCGACAAACCTGATCTGGGATACTTCTTCGATGACCACGTGCG
CTTCATGGACGCCTTTATCGAGGCTTTGGGGCTTGAGGAGGTAGTGCTGGTCATCCACGATTGGGGATCT
GCCCTGGGGTTTCATTGGGCGAAACGCAATCCTGAGAGGGTTAAGGGCATAGCCTTCATGGAGTTCATAC
GGCCCATTCCAACATGGGACGAATGGCCGGAATTTGCTCGGGAAACCTTTCAAGCGTTCCGCACTACCGA
TGTTGGGAGAAAGCTCATCATCGACCACAACGTGTTCATCGAAGGAACTCTCCGGATGGGTGTGGTACGA
CCCTTGACTGAAGTCGAGATGGACCACTATAGAGAGCCGTTTCTCAACCCAGTGGACAGAGAACCTCTGT
GGAGGTTCCCCAACGAACTTCCCATTGCAGGCGAACCAGCCAATATCGTCGCCCTCGTTGAGGAGTACAT
GGACTGGTTGCATCAGTCACCAGTACCCAAGCTGTTGTTCTGGGGTACACCAGGAGTGCTGATTCCTCCC
GCAGAAGCAGCTCGGCTGGCTAAGTCTCTTCCCAACTGCAAAGCCGTCGACATTGGCCCAGGTCTGAATC
TGCTTCAGGAGGATAATCCTGATCTGATTGGCAGTGAGATTGCCAGATGGCTGTCAACCCTGGAAATCTC
CGGTAACCGCTCGAGTCTAGAGGGCCCGTTTAAACCCGCTGATCAGCCTCGACTGTGCCTTCTAGTTGCC
AGCCATCTGTTGTTTGCCCCTCCCCCGTGCCTTCCTTGACCCTGGAAGGTGCCACTCCCACTGTCCTTTC
CTAATAAAATGAGGAAATTGCATCGCATTGTCTGAGTAGGTGTCATTCTATTCTGGGGGGTGGGGTGGGG
CAGGACAGCAAGGGGGAGGATTGGGAAGACAATAGCAGGCATGCTGGGGATGCGGTGGGCTCTATGGCTT
CTGAGGCGGAAAGAACCAGCTGGGGCTCTAGGGGGTATCCCC
[124 nt withheld, positions 5013-5136]
C
[91 nt withheld, positions 5138-5228]
AGGGTGATGGTTCACGTACCTAGAAGTTCCTATTCCGAAGTTCCTATTCTCTAGAAAGTATAGGAACTTC
CTTGGCCAAAAAGCCTGAACTCACCGCGACGTCTGTCGAGAAGTTTCTGATCGAAAAGTTCGACAGCGTC
TCCGACCTGATGCAGCTCTCGGAGGGCGAAGAATCTCGTGCTTTCAGCTTCGATGTAGGAGGGCGTGGAT
ATGTCCTGCGGGTAAATAGCTGCGCCGATGGTTTCTACAAAGATCGTTATGTTTATCGGCACTTTGCATC
GGCCGCGCTCCCGATTCCGGAAGTGCTTGACATTGGGGAATTCAGCGAGAGCCTGACCTATTGCATCTCC
CGCCGTGCACAGGGTGTCACGTTGCAAGACCTGCCTGAAACCGAACTGCCCGCTGTTCTGCAGCCGGTCG
CGGAGGCCATGGATGCGATCGCTGCGGCCGATCTTAGCCAGACGAGCGGGTTCGGCCCATTCGGACCGCA
AGGAATCGGTCAATACACTACATGGCGTGATTTCATATGCGCGATTGCTGATCCCCATGTGTATCACTGG
CAAACTGTGATGGACGACACCGTCAGTGCGTCCGTCGCGCAGGCTCTCGATGAGCTGATGCTTTGGGCCG
AGGACTGCCCCGAAGTCCGGCACCTCGTGCACGCGGATTTCGGCTCCAACAATGTCCTGACGGACAATGG
CCGCATAACAGCGGTCATTGACTGGAGCGAGGCGATGTTCGGGGATTCCCAATACGAGGTCGCCAACATC
TTCTTCTGGAGGCCGTGGTTGGCTTGTATGGAGCAGCAGACGCGCTACTTCGAGCGGAGGCATCCGGAGC
TTGCAGGATCGCCGCGGCTCCGGGCGTATATGCTCCGCATTGGTCTTGACCAACTCTATCAGAGCTTGGT
TGACGGCAATTTCGATGATGCAGCTTGGGCGCAGGGTCGATGCGACGCAATCGTCCGATCCGGAGCCGGG
ACTGTCGGGCGTACACAAATCGCCCGCAGAAGCGCGGCCGTCTGGACCGATGGCTGTGTAGAAGTACTCG
CCGATAGTGGAAACCGACGCCCCAGCACTCGTCCGAGGGCAAAGGAATAGCACGTACTACGAGATTTCGA
TTCCACCGCCGCCTTCTATGAAAGGTTGGGCTTCGGAATCGTTTTCCGGGACGCCGGCTGGATGATCCTC
CAGCGCGGGGATCTCATGCTGGAGTTCTTCGCCCACCCCAACTTGTTTATTGCAGCTTATAATGGTTACA
AATAAAGCAATAGCATCACAAATTTCACAAATAAAGCATTTTTTTCACTGCATTCTAGTTGTGGTTTGTC
CAAACTCATCAATGTATCTTATCATGTCTGTATACCGTCGACCTCTAGCTAGAGCTTGGCGTAATCATGG
TCATAGCTGTTTCCTGTGTGAAATTGTTATCCGCTCACAATTCCACACAACATACGAGCCGGAAGCATAA
AGTGTAAAGCCTGGGGTGCCTAATGAGTGAGCTAACTCACATTAATTGCGTTGCGCTCACTGCCCGCTTT
CCAGTCGGGAAACCTGTCGTGCCAGCTGCATTAATGAATCGGCCAACGCGCGGGGAGAGGCGGTTTGCGT
ATTGGGCGCTCTTCCGCTTCCTCGCTCACTGACTCGCTGCGCTCGGTCGTTCGGCTGCGGCGAGCGGTAT
CAGCTCACTCAAAGGCGGTAATACGGTTATCCACAGAATCAGGGGATAACGCAGGAAAGAACATGTGAGC
AAAAGGCCAGCAAAAGGCCAGGAACCGTAAAAAGGCCGCGTTGCTGGCGTTTTTCCATAGGCTCCGCCCC
CCTGACGAGCATCACAAAAATCGACGCTCAAGTCAGAGGTGGCGAAACCCGACAGGACTATAAAGATACC
AGGCGTTTCCCCCTGGAAGCTCCCTCGTGCGCTCTCCTGTTCCGACCCTGCCGCTTACCGGATACCTGTC
CGCCTTTCTCCCTTCGGGAAGCGTGGCGCTTTCTCATAGCTCACGCTGTAGGTATCTCAGTTCGGTGTAG
GTCGTTCGCTCCAAGCTGGGCTGTGTGCACGAACCCCCCGTTCAGCCCGACCGCTGCGCCTTATCCGGTA
ACTATCGTCTTGAGTCCAACCCGGTAAGACACGACTTATCGCCACTGGCAGCAGCCACTGGTAACAGGAT
TAGCAGAGCGAGGTATGTAGGCGGTGCTACAGAGTTCTTGAAGTGGTGGCCTAACTACGGCTACACTAGA
AGAACAGTATTTGGTATCTGCGCTCTGCTGAAGCCAGTTACCTTCGGAAAAAGAGTTGGTAGCTCTTGAT
CCGGCAAACAAACCACCGCTGGTAGCGGTGGTTTTTTTGTTTGCAAGCAGCAGATTACGCGCAGAAAAAA
AGGATCTCAAGAAGATCCTTTGATCTTTTCTACGGGGTCTGACGCTCAGTGGAACGAAAACTCACGTTAA
GGGATTTTGGTCATGAGATTATCAAAAAGGATCTTCACCTAGATCCTTTTAAATTAAAAATGAAGTTTTA
AATCAATCTAAAGTATATATGAGTAAACTTGGTCTGACAGTTACCAATGCTTAATCAGTGAGGCACCTAT
CTCAGCGATCTGTCTATTTCGTTCATCCATAGTTGCCTGACTCCCCGTCGTGTAGATAACTACGATACGG
GAGGGCTTACCATCTGGCCCCAGTGCTGCAATGATACCGCGAGACCCACGCTCACCGGCTCCAGATTTAT
CAGCAATAAACCAGCCAGCCGGAAGGGCCGAGCGCAGAAGTGGTCCTGCAACTTTATCCGCCTCCATCCA
GTCTATTAATTGTTGCCGGGAAGCTAGAGTAAGTAGTTCGCCAGTTAATAGTTTGCGCAACGTTGTTGCC
ATTGCTACAGGCATCGTGGTGTCACGCTCGTCGTTTGGTATGGCTTCATTCAGCTCCGGTTCCCAACGAT
CAAGGCGAGTTACATGATCCCCCATGTTGTGCAAAAAAGCGGTTAGCTCCTTCGGTCCTCCGATCGTTGT
CAGAAGTAAGTTGGCCGCAGTGTTATCACTCATGGTTATGGCAGCACTGCATAATTCTCTTACTGTCATG
CCATCCGTAAGATGCTTTTCTGTGACTGGTGAGTACTCAACCAAGTCATTCTGAGAATAGTGTATGCGGC
GACCGAGTTGCTCTTGCCCGGCGTCAATACGGGATAATACCGCGCCACATAGCAGAACTTTAAAAGTGCT
CATCATTGGAAAACGTTCTTCGGGGCGAAAACTCTCAAGGATCTTACCGCTGTTGAGATCCAGTTCGATG
TAACCCACTCGTGCACCCAACTGATCTTCAGCATCTTTTACTTTCACCAGCGTTTCTGGGTGAGCAAAAA
CAGGAAGGCAAAATGCCGCAAAAAAGGGAATAAGGGCGACACGGAAATGTTGAATACTCATACTCTTCCT
TTTTCAATATTATTGAAGCATTTATCAGGGTTATTGTCTCATGAGCGGATACATATTTGAATGTATTTAG
AAAAATAAACAAATAGGGGTTCCGCGCACATTTCC
Features (pLannotate 1.2.2; 25 found; start..end, strand, type, name):
     50..102     -  misc_feature   bom (fragment): basis of mobility region from pBR322
    257..636     +  enhancer       CMV enhancer: human cytomegalovirus immediate early enhancer
    637..840     +  promoter       CMV promoter: human cytomegalovirus (CMV) immediate early promoter
    842..861     +  promoter       PLtetO-1 promoter (fragment): modified phage lambda PL promoter with tet operator sites (Lutz and Bujard, 1997)
    863..882     +  promoter       PLtetO-1 promoter (fragment): modified phage lambda PL promoter with tet operator sites (Lutz and Bujard, 1997)
    890..923     +  promoter       TRE3GV promoter (fragment): 3rd-generation Tet-responsive promoter that can be activated by binding of Tet-On® 3G, optimized for retroviral and lentiviral vectors
   1065..2315    +  CDS            LAMP1: LAMP1_HUMAN - Experimental evidence at protein level: Swiss-Prot protein existence level 1. (Microbial infection) Acts as a receptor for Lassa virus protein. From Homo sapiens (Human).
   2349..2375    +  misc_feature   MCS (fragment): multiple cloning site
   2391..3274    +  CDS            HaloTag® (fragment): modified bacterial dehalogenase that forms covalent bonds with chloroalkane derivatives
   3345..3779    +  CDS            TOMM20: TOM20_HUMAN - Also known as KIAA0016. Experimental evidence at protein level: Swiss-Prot protein existence level 1. Central component of the receptor complex responsible for the recognition and translocation of cytosolically synthesized mitochondrial preproteins. Together with TOM22 functions as the transit peptide receptor at the surface of the mitochondrion outer membrane and facilitates the movement of preproteins into the TOM40 translocation pore (By similarity). Required for the translocation across the mitochondrial outer membrane of cytochrome P450 monooxygenases. From Homo sapiens (Hum
   3807..4682    +  CDS            dhaA: DHAA_PSEPV - Experimental evidence at protein level: Swiss-Prot protein existence level 1. Catalyzes hydrolytic cleavage of carbon-halogen bonds in halogenated aliphatic compounds, leading to the formation of the corresponding primary alcohols, halide ions and protons. Has a broad substrate specificity, as it is able to dehalogenate mono- and di- chlorinated and brominated alkanes (up to at least C10), and the two isomers of 1,3-dichloropropene to 3-chloroallyl alcohol; the highest activity was found with 1,2-dibromoethane, while no activity was observed with the analog 1,2-dichloroethane. Fro
   4743..4967    +  polyA_signal   bGH poly(A) signal: bovine growth hormone polyadenylation signal
   4971..4992    +  promoter       SV40 promoter (fragment): SV40 enhancer and early promoter
   5013..5246    +  rep_origin     f1 ori (fragment) (sequence partly withheld): f1 bacteriophage origin of replication; arrow indicates direction of (+) strand synthesis
   5251..5298    +  protein_bind   FRT: FLP-mediated recombination occurs in the 8-bp core sequence TCTAGAAA (Turan and Bode, 2011). FLP recombinase from the Saccharomyces cerevisiae 2μ plasmid
   5306..6328    +  CDS            HygR: aminoglycoside phosphotransferase from E. coli; aph(4)-Ia; confers resistance to hygromycin
   6338..6463    +  CDS            ble (fragment): BLE_KLEPN - Experimental evidence at protein level: Swiss-Prot protein existence level 1. Binding protein with a strong affinity to the bleomycin family of antibiotics. Binds to CL990; an antimitotic-antibiotic compound. From Klebsiella pneumoniae.
   6458..6579    +  polyA_signal   SV40 poly(A) signal: SV40 polyadenylation signal
   6652..6668    -  protein_bind   lac operator: The lac repressor binds to the lac operator to inhibit transcription in E. coli. This inhibition can be relieved by adding lactose or isopropyl-β-D-thiogalactopyranoside (IPTG). lac repressor encoded by lacI
   6676..6706    -  promoter       lac promoter: promoter for the E. coli lac operon
   6721..6742    -  protein_bind   CAP binding site: CAP binding activates transcription in the presence of cAMP. E. coli catabolite activator protein
   6755..6847    -  CDS            lacI (fragment): lac repressor; lacI; The lac repressor binds to the lac operator to inhibit transcription in E. coli. This inhibition can be relieved by adding lactose or isopropyl-β-D-thiogalactopyranoside (IPTG).
   7030..7618    -  rep_origin     ori: high-copy-number ColE1/pMB1/pBR322/pUC origin of replication
   7789..8649    -  CDS            AmpR: β-lactamase; bla; confers resistance to ampicillin, carbenicillin, and related antibiotics
   8650..8754    -  promoter       AmpR promoter: bla
