[The description below was written by a language model from this plasmid's Addgene catalogue record and pLannotate feature annotations shown in this document.]
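Description:
pcDNA5/FRT/TO_LAMP1-HaloTag11-T2A-Tomn20-HaloTag9 is an 8.8 kb mammalian expression plasmid built on the pcDNA5/FRT/TO backbone. It is maintained in E. coli through a high-copy ColE1/pUC-type origin and an ampicillin resistance gene (β-lactamase). The expression cassette is driven by the CMV immediate-early enhancer and promoter. The short tet-operator-containing matches annotated just downstream of the promoter are consistent with the tetracycline-regulatable "TO" design, in which transcription is held off in cells that express the Tet repressor and switched on by tetracycline or doxycycline. In cells lacking the repressor the promoter would be expected to behave constitutively. A bGH polyadenylation signal terminates the transcript.

The insert is a single open reading frame encoding two human targeting proteins, each fused to an engineered HaloTag variant. LAMP1 is joined to HaloTag11 (HaloTag7 with M175W) for lysosomal localisation. TOMM20 is joined to HaloTag9 (HaloTag7 with Q165H and P174R) for display on the outer mitochondrial surface. The second HaloTag is annotated as the parental dhaA dehalogenase. According to the plasmid name, a T2A ribosome-skipping peptide separates the two fusions so that one mRNA yields two proteins, although the feature table does not annotate it; it presumably lies in the short gap between the first HaloTag and TOMM20.

Downstream of the cassette, an FRT site sits directly ahead of a hygromycin resistance gene with no annotated promoter of its own, followed by an SV40 poly(A) signal. This arrangement allows Flp-mediated integration into a matching genomic FRT locus and hygromycin selection of stable lines. The construct co-expresses both tags in one cell, and the associated publication concerns fluorescence lifetime multiplexing with HaloTag variants.
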