Addgene plasmid #175523: pcDNA5/FRT/TO_LAMP1-HaloTag11-T2A-Tomn20-HaloTag9
Purpose: Co-expression of HaloTag11 (lyzosome) and 9 (mitochondrial surface) in mammalian cells
Depositing lab: Kai Johnsson. Depositing organization: Max Planck Institute for Medical Research. Publication: Engineered HaloTag variants for fluorescence lifetime multiplexing. Frei MS, Tarnawski M, Roberti MJ, Koch B, Hiblot J, Johnsson K. Nat Methods. 2021 Dec 16. pii: 10.1038/s41592-021-01341-x. doi: 10.1038/s41592-021-01341-x. PubMed 34916672.
Backbone
  Vector backbone: pCDNA5/FR/TO
  Vector type: Mammalian Expression
  Selectable markers: Hygromycin
Growth in bacteria
  Bacterial resistance: Ampicillin, 100 μg/mL
  Growth temperature: 37°C
  Growth strain: DH5alpha
  Copy number: High Copy
Gene/Insert
  Gene/Insert name: LAMP1-HaloTag11 and Tomm20-HaloTag9 (alt names: LAMP1-HaloTag11; Tomm20-HaloTag9)
  Species: H. sapiens (human)
  Mutation: HaloTag11 = HaloTag7-M175W and HaloTag9 = HaloTag7-Q165H-P174R
  Cloning method: Gibson Cloning
Terms and licenses: Academic/Nonprofit Terms; Industry Terms: Not Available to Industry
How to cite: pcDNA5/FRT/TO_LAMP1-HaloTag11-T2A-Tomn20-HaloTag9 was a gift from Kai Johnsson (Addgene plasmid # 175523 ; http://n2t.net/addgene:175523 ; RRID:Addgene_175523)
